>Addgene plasmid #71481 | pET28a-HsSENP3(307-574) | depositor partial sequence | sequence record 129186 | Full SENP3(307-574) open reading frame
ATGAGCCCCCTGCGAGAGGAGCATGTGACCTGCGTACAGAGCATCTTGGACGAATTCCTTCAAACGTATG
GCAGCCTCATACCCCTCAGCACTGATGAGGTAGTAGAGAAGCTGGAGGACATTTTCCAGCAGGAGTTTTC
CACCCCTTCCAGGAAGGGCCTGGTGTTGCAGCTGATCCAGTCTTACCAGCGGATGCCAGGCAATGCCATG
GTGAGGGGCTTCCGAGTGGCTTATAAGCGGCACGTGCTGACCATGGATGACTTGGGGACCTTGTATGGAC
AGAACTGGCTCAATGACCAGGTGATGAACATGTATGGAGACCTGGTCATGGACACAGTCCCTGAAAAGGT
GCATTTCTTCAATAGTTTCTTCTATGATAAACTCCGTACCAAGGGTTATGATGGGGTGAAAAGGTGGACC
AAAAACGTGGACATCTTCAATAAGGAGCTACTGCTAATCCCCATCCACCTGGAGGTGCATTGGTCCCTCA
TCTCTGTTGATGTGAGGCGACGCACCATCACCTATTTTGACTCGCAGCGTACCCTAAACCGCCGCTGCCC
TAAGCATATTGCCAAGTATCTACAGGCAGAGGCGGTAAAGAAAGACCGACTGGATTTCCACCAGGGCTGG
AAAGGTTACTTCAAAATGAATGTGGCCAGGCAGAATAATGACAGTGACTGTGGTGCTTTTGTGTTGCAGT
ACTGCAAGCATCTGGCCCTGTCTCAGCCATTCAGCTTCACCCAGCAGGACATGCCCAAACTTCGTCGGCA
GATCTACAAGGAGCTGTGTCACTGCAAACTCACTGTGTGA
