>Addgene plasmid #71481 | pET28a-HsSENP3(307-574) | addgene partial sequence | sequence record 132590 | T7 5'-TAATACGACTCACTATAGGG-3'
ATTTTGTTTAACTTTAAGAAGGAGATATACCATGGGCAGCAGCCATCATCATCATCATCACAGCAGCGGC
CTGGTGCCGCGCGGCAGCCATATGAGCCCCCTGCGAGAGGAGCATGTGACCTGCGTACAGAGCATCTTGG
ACGAATTCCTTCAAACGTATGGCAGCCTCATACCCCTCAGCACTGATGAGGTAGTAGAGAAGCTGGAGGA
CATTTTCCAGCAGGAGTTTTCCACCCCTTCCAGGAAGGGCCTGGTGTTGCAGCTGATCCAGTCTTACCAG
CGGATGCCAGGCAATGCCATGGTGAGGGGCTTCCGAGTGGCTTATAAGCGGCACGTGCTGACCATGGATG
ACTTGGGGACCTTGTATGGACAGAACTGGCTCAATGACCAGGTGATGAACATGTATGGAGACCTGGTCAT
GGACACAGTCCCTGAAAAGGTGCATTTCTTCAATAGTTTCTTCTATGATAAACTCCGTACCAAGGGTTAT
GATGGGGTGAAAAGGTGGACCAAAAACGTGGACATCTTCAATAAGGAGCTACTGCTAATCCCCATCCACC
TGGAGGTGCATTGGTCCCTCATCTCTGTTGATGTGAGGCGACGCACCATCACCTATTTTGACTCGCAGCG
TACCCTAAACCGCCGCTGCCCTAAGCATATTGCCAAGTATCTACAGGCAGAGGCGGTAAAGAAAGACCGA
CTGGATTTCCACCAGGGCTGGAAAGGTTACTTCAAAATGAATGTGGCCAGGCAGAATAATGACAGTGACT
GTGGTGCTTTTGTGTTGCAGTACTGCAAGCATCTGGCCCTGTCTCAGCCATTCAGCTTCACCCAGCAGGA
CATGCCCAAACTTCGTCGGCAGATCTACAAGGAGCTGTGTCACTGCAAACTCACTGTGTGACTCGAGCAC
CACCACCACCACCACTGA
