>Addgene plasmid #71481 | pET28a-HsSENP3(307-574) | addgene partial sequence | sequence record 132591 | T7term 5'-GCTAGTTATTGCTCAGCGG-3'
GCTTTGTTAGCAGCCGGATCTCAGTGGTGGTGGTGGTGGTGCTCGAGTCACACAGTGAGTTTGCAGTGAC
ACAGCTCCTTGTAGATCTGCCGACGAAGTTTGGGCATGTCCTGCTGGGTGAAGCTGAATGGCTGAGACAG
GGCCAGATGCTTGCAGTACTGCAACACAAAAGCACCACAGTCACTGTCATTATTCTGCCTGGCCACATTC
ATTTTGAAGTAACCTTTCCAGCCCTGGTGGAAATCCAGTCGGTCTTTCTTTACCGCCTCTGCCTGTAGAT
ACTTGGCAATATGCTTAGGGCAGCGGCGGTTTAGGGTACGCTGCGAGTCAAAATAGGTGATGGTGCGTCG
CCTCACATCAACAGAGATGAGGGACCAATGCACCTCCAGGTGGATGGGGATTAGCAGTAGCTCCTTATTG
AAGATGTCCACGTTTTTGGTCCACCTTTTCACCCCATCATAACCCTTGGTACGGAGTTTATCATAGAAGA
AACTATTGAAGAAATGCACCTTTTCAGGGACTGTGTCCATGACCAGGTCTCCATACATGTTCATCACCTG
GTCATTGAGCCAGTTCTGTCCATACAAGGTCCCCAAGTCATCCATGGTCAGCACGTGCCGCTTATAAGCC
ACTCGGAAGCCCCTCACCATGGCATTGCCTGGCATCCGCTGGTAAGACTGGATCAGCTGCAACACCAGGC
CCTTCCTGGAAGGGGTGGAAAACTCCTGCTGGAAAATGTCCTCCAGCTTCTCTACTACCTCATCAGTGCT
GAGGGGTATGAGGCTGCCATACGTTTGAAGGAATTCGTCCAAGATGCTCTGTACGCAG
