[The description below was written by a language model from this plasmid's Addgene catalogue record.]
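Description:
pET28a-HsSENP3(307-574) is a bacterial expression plasmid built on the Novagen pET-28a backbone, with a total recorded size of about 6.1 kb. It is selected with kanamycin and is listed as low copy. No feature table accompanies the record, so the origin of replication and other backbone elements are not itemised here. They can be expected to follow the standard pET-28a layout.

The insert is an 810 bp fragment of human SENP3 (SUMO1/sentrin specific peptidase 3) encoding residues 307-574. Amino acids 1-306 are deleted, so only the catalytic protease domain is produced. The fragment was cloned between the NdeI and XhoI sites, both of which are retained. This places it downstream of the T7 promoter and in frame with the N-terminal hexahistidine tag supplied by the backbone. Transcription therefore depends on T7 RNA polymerase, provided either by a suitable expression host or in a cell-free reaction, and the His tag allows capture of the product by immobilised metal affinity chromatography.

The stated purpose is to encode the SENP3 catalytic domain in a form suitable for T7-driven in vitro transcription/translation. The associated work concerns evaluating the activity and substrate specificity of the human SENP family of SUMO proteases. The construct thus serves as a source of the isolated SENP3 catalytic domain for biochemical assays of SUMO processing or deconjugation, probably alongside equivalent constructs for other family members.
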