Addgene plasmid #71481: pET28a-HsSENP3(307-574)
Purpose: Encodes the catalytic domain of human SENP3. Suitable for in vitro transcription/translation (T7).
Depositing lab: Jorge Eduardo Azevedo. Depositing organization: Instituto de Biologia Molecular e Celular (IBMC). Publication: Evaluation of the activity and substrate specificity of the human SENP family of SUMO proteases. Mendes AV, Grou CP, Azevedo JE, Pinto MP. Biochim Biophys Acta. 2015 Oct 29. pii: S0167-4889(15)00373-0. doi: 10.1016/j.bbamcr.2015.10.020. PubMed 26522917.
Backbone
  Vector backbone: pET-28a
  Backbone manufacturer: Novagen
  Backbone size w/o insert (bp): 5289
  Total vector size (bp): 6099
  Vector type: Bacterial Expression
Growth in bacteria
  Bacterial resistance: Kanamycin, 50 μg/mL
  Growth temperature: 37°C
  Growth strain: DH5alpha
  Copy number: Low Copy
Gene/Insert
  Gene/Insert name: SUMO1/sentrin specific peptidase 3 (alt name: SENP3)
  Species: H. sapiens (human)
  Insert size (bp): 810
  Mutation: Deleted amino acids 1-306 (catalytic domain only)
  GenBank ID: NM_015670.5
  Entrez Gene: SENP3 (a.k.a. SMT3IP1, SSP3, Ulp1)
  Promoter: T7
  Tag / fusion protein: Hexahistidine (N terminal on backbone)
  Cloning method: Restriction Enzyme; 5′ cloning site NdeI (not destroyed); 3′ cloning site XhoI (not destroyed)
  Sequencing primers: 5′ T7; 3′ T7term
Terms and licenses: Academic/Nonprofit Terms; Industry Terms: Not Available to Industry
How to cite: pET28a-HsSENP3(307-574) was a gift from Jorge Eduardo Azevedo (Addgene plasmid # 71481 ; http://n2t.net/addgene:71481 ; RRID:Addgene_71481)
